>Addgene plasmid #44138 | p6664 MSCV-IP N-HAonly 45E6 | addgene partial sequence | sequence record 63310 | pLXSN5 5'-CCCTTGAACCTCCTCGTTCGACC-3'
TCTTTTCGCCCTCACTCCTTCTCTAGGCGCCGGAATTAGATCTGCCACCATGCTCGATGGAGGATACCCA
TACGATGTTCCAGATTACGCTGCTCGAGGTTATCAAACAAGTTTGTACAAAAAAGTTGGCGCGCGCTTTG
ACGATCCAAAGCAACGACCCTACAAGCTACCAGATTTGTGCACAGAATTGAATACATCACTACAAGACGT
ATCTATTGCCTGTGTATATTGCAAAGCAACATTGGAACGCACAGAGGTATATCAATTTGCTTTTAAAGAT
TTATGTATAGTGTATAGAGACTGTATAGCATATGCTGCATGCCATAAATGTATAGACTTTTATTCCAGAA
TTAGAGAATTAAGATATTATTCAAACTCTGTATATGGAGAGACACTGGAAAAAATAACTAATACAGAGTT
GTATAATTTGTTAATAAGGTGCCTGCGGTGCCAGAAACCATTGAACCCAGCAGAAAAACGTAGACACCTT
AAGGACAAACGAAGATTTCACAGCATAGCTGGACAGTACCGAGGGCAGTGTAATACATGTTGTGACCAGG
CACGGCAAGAAAGACTTCGCAGACGTAGGGAAACACAAGTATAGTACCCAACTTTCTTGTACAAAGTGGT
TCGATAACGAATTCCGCCCCCCCCCCCTAACGTTACTGG
