[The description below was written by a language model from this plasmid's Addgene catalogue record.]
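Description:
p6664 MSCV-IP N-HAonly 45E6 is a murine stem cell virus (MSCV)-based retroviral vector for mammalian expression of the E6 protein of human papillomavirus type 45 carrying an N-terminal HA epitope tag. The plasmid totals about 8.6 kb, made up of a backbone of roughly 8.1 kb and an insert of roughly 500 bp. It is propagated in E. coli under ampicillin selection; the record lists copy number as unknown and does not specify the bacterial origin of replication. No feature table is provided, so the layout can only be described from the catalogue fields.

The HPV45 E6 open reading frame was introduced by Gateway recombination cloning downstream of the backbone-encoded HA tag, and transcription is driven by the MSCV long terminal repeat. The viral ORF lacks its own starting ATG, so translation initiates only from the tag, which ensures that all E6 protein produced carries the HA epitope and no untagged species arises from internal initiation. A puromycin resistance gene follows an internal ribosome entry site on the same transcript, so drug resistance is linked to expression of the E6 message and transduced cells can be selected as stable populations. As a retroviral vector, the LTR-flanked genome is normally packaged into virus particles, using packaging functions supplied separately, and integrates into target cells.

According to the associated publication, the construct belongs to work comparing host cellular binding partners of E6 proteins from different papillomavirus types. The HA tag suits it to immunoprecipitation or affinity purification of E6 complexes and to detection of the protein. Part of the plasmid derives from material supplied by another institute, which is listed as co-provider.
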