Addgene plasmid #44138: p6664 MSCV-IP N-HAonly 45E6
Depositing lab: Peter Howley. Depositing organization: Harvard Medical School. Publication: Comprehensive analysis of host cellular interactions with human papillomavirus E6 proteins identifies new E6 binding partners and reflects viral diversity. White EA, Kramer RE, Tan MJ, Hayes SD, Harper JW, Howley PM. J Virol. 2012 Dec;86(24):13174-86. doi: 10.1128/JVI.02172-12. Epub 2012 Sep 26. PubMed 23015706.
Backbone
  Vector backbone: MSCV-IP N-HAonly
  Backbone size w/o insert (bp): 8100
  Total vector size (bp): 8600
  Modifications to backbone: Retroviral vector for HA-tagged HPV45 E6 expression. No starting ATG in viral ORF, translation begins from tag only. Puro resistance protein expressed from an IRES.
  Vector type: Mammalian Expression, Retroviral
  Selectable markers: Puromycin
Growth in bacteria
  Bacterial resistance: Ampicillin, 100 μg/mL
  Growth temperature: 37°C
  Growth strain: DH5alpha
  Copy number: Unknown
Gene/Insert
  Gene/Insert name: HPV45 E6
  Species: HPV45
  Insert size (bp): 500
  Promoter: MSCV LTR
  Tag / fusion protein: HA (N terminal on backbone)
  Cloning method: Gateway Cloning
  Sequencing primers: 5′ 5' CTACATCGTGACCTGGGAAGC 3'
Resource information
  A portion of this plasmid was derived from a plasmid made by: From DKFZ.
Terms and licenses: Academic/Nonprofit Terms; Industry Terms: Not Available to Industry
Depositor comments: DKFZ is the co-provider of this plasmid.
How to cite: p6664 MSCV-IP N-HAonly 45E6 was a gift from Peter Howley (Addgene plasmid # 44138 ; http://n2t.net/addgene:44138 ; RRID:Addgene_44138)
